>Addgene plasmid #43889 | MLM2583 | depositor full sequence | sequence record 59236 | MLM2583 sequence 6770 bps
TGCGCAACGTTGTTGCCATTGCTACAGGCATCGTGGTGTCACGCTCGTCGTTTGGTATGGCTTCATTCAG
CTCCGGTTCCCAACGATCAAGGCGAGTTACATGATCCCCCATGTTGTGCAAAAAAGCGGTTAGCTCCTTC
GGTCCTCCGATCGTTGTCAGAAGTAAGTTGGCCGCAGTGTTATCACTCATGGTTATGGCAGCACTGCATA
ATTCTCTTACTGTCATGCCATCCGTAAGATGCTTTTCTGTGACTGGTGAGTACTCAACCAAGTCATTCTG
AGAATAGTGTATGCGGCGACCGAGTTGCTCTTGCCCGGCGTCAATACGGGATAATACCGCGCCACATAGC
AGAACTTTAAAAGTGCTCATCATTGGAAAACGTTCTTCGGGGCGAAAACTCTCAAGGATCTTACCGCTGT
TGAGATCCAGTTCGATGTAACCCACTCGTGCACCCAACTGATCTTCAGCATCTTTTACTTTCACCAGCGT
TTCTGGGTGAGCAAAAACAGGAAGGCAAAATGCCGCAAAAAAGGGAATAAGGGCGACACGGAAATGTTGA
ATACTCATACTCTTCCTTTTTCAATATTATTGAAGCATTTATCAGGGTTATTGTCTCATGAGCGGATACA
TATTTGAATGTATTTAGAAAAATAAACAAATAGGGGTTCCGCGCACATTTCCCCGAAAAGTGCCACCTGA
CGTCGACGGATCGGGAGATCGATCTCCCGATCCCCTAGGGTCGACTCTCAGTACAATCTGCTCTGATGCC
GCATAGTTAAGCCAGTATCTGCTCCCTGCTTGTGTGTTGGAGGTCGCTGAGTAGTGCGCGAGCAAAATTT
AAGCTACAACAAGGCAAGGCTTGACCGACAATTGCATGAAGAATCTGCTTAGGGTTAGGCGTTTTGCGCT
GCTTCGCTAGTCGTGAGGCTCCGGTGCCCGTCAGTGGGCAGAGCGCACATCGCCCACAGTCCCCGAGAAG
TTGGGGGGAGGGGTCGGCAATTGAACCGGTGCCTAGAGAAGGTGGCGCGGGGTAAACTGGGAAAGTGATG
TCGTGTACTGGCTCCGCCTTTTTCCCGAGGGTGGGGGAGAACCGTATATAAGTGCAGTAGTCGCCGTGAA
CGTTCTTTTTCGCAACGGGTTTGCCGCCAGAACACAGGTAAGTGCCGTGTGTGGTTCCCGCGGGCCTGGC
CTCTTTACGGGTTATGGCCCTTGCGTGCCTTGAATTACTTCCACCTGGCTGCAGTACGTGATTCTTGATC
CCGAGCTTCGGGTTGGAAGTGGGTGGGAGAGTTCGAGGCCTTGCGCTTAAGGAGCCCCTTCGCCTCGTGC
TTGAGTTGAGGCCTGGCCTGGGCGCTGGGGCCGCCGCGTGCGAATCTGGTGGCACCTTCGCGCCTGTCTC
GCTGCTTTCGATAAGTCTCTAGCCATTTAAAATTTTTGATGACCTGCTGCGACGCTTTTTTTCTGGCAAG
ATAGTCTTGTAAATGCGGGCCAAGATCTGCACACTGGTATTTCGGTTTTTGGGGCCGCGGGCGGCGACGG
GGCCCGTGCGTCCCAGCGCACATGTTCGGCGAGGCGGGGCCTGCGAGCGCGGCCACCGAGAATCGGACGG
GGGTAGTCTCAAGCTGGCCGGCCTGCTCTGGTGCCTGGCCTCGCGCCGCCGTGTATCGCCCCGCCCTGGG
CGGCAAGGCTGGCCCGGTCGGCACCAGTTGCGTGAGCGGAAAGATGGCCGCTTCCCGGCCCTGCTGCAGG
GAGCTCAAAATGGAGGACGCGGCGCTCGGGAGAGCGGGCGGGTGAGTCACCCACACAAAGGAAAAGGGCC
TTTCCGTCCTCAGCCGTCGCTTCATGTGACTCCACGGAGTACCGGGCGCCGTCCAGGCACCTCGATTAGT
TCTCGAGCTTTTGGAGTACGTCGTCTTTAGGTTGGGGGGAGGGGTTTTATGCGATGGAGTTTCCCCACAC
TGAGTGGGTGGAGACTGAAGTTAGGCCAGCTTGGCACTTGATGTAATTCTCCTTGGAATTTGCCCTTTTT
GAGTTTGGATCTTGGTTCATTCTCAAGCCTCAGACAGTGGTTCAAAGTTTTTTTCTTCCATTTCAGGTGT
CGTGAAGCGGCCGCCACCATGGCCCCCAAGAAGAAGAGGAAGGTGGGCATTCACCGCGGGGTACCTATGG
TGGACTTGAGGACACTCGGTTATTCGCAACAGCAACAGGAGAAAATCAAGCCTAAGGTCAGGAGCACCGT
CGCGCAACACCACGAGGCGCTTGTGGGGCATGGCTTCACTCATGCGCATATTGTCGCGCTTTCACAGCAC
CCTGCGGCGCTTGGGACGGTGGCTGTCAAATACCAAGATATGATTGCGGCCCTGCCCGAAGCCACGCACG
AGGCAATTGTAGGGGTCGGTAAACAGTGGTCGGGAGCGCGAGCACTTGAGGCGCTGCTGACTGTGGCGGG
TGAGCTTAGGGGGCCTCCGCTCCAGCTCGACACCGGGCAGCTGCTGAAGATCGCGAAGAGAGGGGGAGTA
ACAGCGGTAGAGGCAGTGCACGCCTGGCGCAATGCGCTCACCGGGGCCCCCTTGAACAGAGACGATCTAG
AGCTAGACGTCTCGCTGACACCCGAACAGGTGGTCGCCATTGCTTCCCACGACGGAGGACGGCCAGCCTT
GGAGAGCATTGTGGCCCAGCTGTCCAGGCCGGACCCTGCCCTGGCCGCGTTAACCAACGACCACCTCGTC
GCCTTGGCCTGCCTCGGCGGACGTCCTGCGCTGGATGCAGTGAAAAAGGGATTGCCGCACGCGCCGGCCT
TGATCAAAAGAACCAATCGCCGTATTCCCGAACGCACATCCCATCGCGTTGCCGACCACGCGCAAGTGGT
TCGCGTGCTGGGTTTTTTCCAGTGCCACTCCCACCCAGCGCAAGCATTTGATGACGCCATGACGCAGTTC
GGGATGAGCGGAGGAGGATCCCCCATGGAGTTCCAGTACCTGCCAGATACAGACGATCGTCACCGGATTG
AGGAGAAACGTAAAAGGACATATGAGACCTTCAAGAGCATCATGAAGAAGAGTCCTTTCAGCGGACCCAC
CGACCCCCGGCCTCCACCTCGACGCATTGCTGTGCCTTCCCGCAGCTCAGCTTCTGTCCCCAAGCCAGCA
CCCCAGCCCTATCCCTTTACGTCATCCCTGAGCACCATCAACTATGATGAGTTTCCCACCATGGTGTTTC
CTTCTGGGCAGATCAGCCAGGCCTCGGCCTTGGCCCCGGCCCCTCCCCAAGTCCTGCCCCAGGCTCCAGC
CCCTGCCCCTGCTCCAGCCATGGTATCAGCTCTGGCCCAGGCCCCAGCCCCTGTCCCAGTCCTAGCCCCA
GGCCCTCCTCAGGCTGTGGCCCCACCTGCCCCCAAGCCCACCCAGGCTGGGGAAGGAACGCTGTCAGAGG
CCCTGCTGCAGCTGCAGTTTGATGATGAAGACCTGGGGGCCTTGCTTGGCAACAGCACAGACCCAGCTGT
GTTCACAGACCTGGCATCCGTCGATAACTCCGAGTTTCAGCAGCTGCTGAACCAGGGCATACCTGTGGCC
CCCCACACAACTGAGCCCATGCTGATGGAGTACCCTGAGGCTATAACTCGCCTAGTGACAGGGGCCCAGA
GGCCCCCCGACCCAGCTCCTGCTCCACTGGGGGCCCCGGGGCTCCCCAATGGCCTCCTTTCAGGAGATGA
AGACTTCTCCTCCATTGCGGACATGGACTTCTCAGCCCTGCTGAGTCAGATCAGCTCTTAATTAATTGTT
TATTGCAGCTTATAATGGTTACAAATAAAGCAATAGCATCACAAATTTCACAAATAAAGCATTTTTTTCA
CTGCATTCTAGTTGTGGTTTGTCCAAACTCATCAATGTATCTTATGAATTCCGATTAAGTCGACCCTGTG
GAATGTGTGTCAGTTAGGGTGTGGAAAGTCCCCAGGCTCCCCAGCAGGCAGAAGTATGCAAAGCATGCAT
CTCAATTAGTCAGCAACCAGGTGTGGAAAGTCCCCAGGCTCCCCAGCAGGCAGAAGTATGCAAAGCATGC
ATCTCAATTAGTCAGCAACCATAGTCCCGCCCCTAACTCCGCCCATCCCGCCCCTAACTCCGCCCAGTTC
CGCCCATTCTCCGCCCCATGGCTGACTAATTTTTTTTATTTATGCAGAGGCCGAGGCCGCCTCGGCTTCT
GAGCTATTCCAGAAGTAGTGAGGAGGCTTTTTTGGAGGCCTAGGCTTTTGCAAAAAGCTTACCATGACCG
AGTACAAGCCCACGGTGCGCCTCGCCACCCGCGACGACGTCCCCAGGGCCGTACGCACCCTCGCCGCCGC
GTTCGCCGACTACCCCGCCACGCGCCACACCGTCGATCCGGACCGCCACATCGAGCGGGTCACCGAGCTG
CAAGAACTCTTCCTCACGCGCGTCGGGCTCGACATCGGCAAGGTGTGGGTCGCGGACGACGGCGCCGCGG
TGGCGGTCTGGACCACGCCGGAGAGCGTCGAAGCGGGGGCGGTGTTCGCCGAGATCGGCCCGCGCATGGC
CGAGTTGAGCGGTTCCCGGCTGGCCGCGCAGCAACAGATGGAAGGCCTCCTGGCGCCGCACCGGCCCAAG
GAGCCCGCGTGGTTCCTGGCCACCGTCGGCGTGTCGCCCGACCACCAGGGCAAGGGTCTGGGCAGCGCCG
TCGTGCTCCCCGGAGTGGAGGCGGCCGAGCGCGCCGGGGTGCCCGCCTTCCTGGAGACCTCCGCGCCCCG
CAACCTCCCCTTCTACGAGCGGCTCGGCTTCACCGTCACCGCCGACGTCGAGTGCCCGAAGGACCGCGCG
ACCTGGTGCATGACCCGCAAGCCCGGTGCCTGACGCCCGCCCCACGACCCGCAGCGCCCGACCGAAAGGA
GCGCACGACCCCATGCATCGCGAAGGTAAGCCTATCCCTAACCCTCTCCTCGGTCTCGATTCTACGCGTA
CCGGTCATCATCACCATCACCATTGAGTTTAAACCCGCTGATCAGCCTCGACTGTGCCTTCTAGTTGCCA
GCCATCTGTTGTTTGCCCCTCCCCCGTGCCTTCCTTGACCCTGGAAGGTGCCACTCCCACTGTCCTTTCC
TAATAAAATGAGGAAATTGCATCGCATTGTCTGAGTAGGTGTCATTCTATTCTGGGGGGTGGGGTGGGGC
AGGACAGCAAGGGGGAGGATTGGGAAGACAATAGCAGGCATGCTGGGGATGCGGTGGGCTCCATGGCTTC
TGAGGCGGAAAGAACCAGCTGGGGCTCGATACCGTCGACCTCTAGCTAGAGCTTGGCGTAATCATGGTCA
TAGCTGTTTCCTGTGTGAAATTGTTATCCGCTCACAATTCCACACAACATACGAGCCGGAAGCATAAAGT
GTAAAGCCTAGGGTGCCTAATGAGTGAGCTAACTCACATTAATTGCGTTGCGCTCACTGCCCGCTTTCCA
GTCGGGAAACCTGTCGTGCCAGCTGCATTAATGAATCGGCCAACGCGCGGGGAGAGGCGGTTTGCGTATT
GGGCGCTCTTCCGCTTCCTCGCTCACTGACTCGCTGCGCTCGGTCGTTCGGCTGCGGCGAGCGGTATCAG
CTCACTCAAAGGCGGTAATACGGTTATCCACAGAATCAGGGGATAACGCAGGAAAGAACATGTGAGCAAA
AGGCCAGCAAAAGGCCAGGAACCGTAAAAAGGCCGCGTTGCTGGCGTTTTTCCATAGGCTCCGCCCCCCT
GACGAGCATCACAAAAATCGACGCTCAAGTCAGAGGTGGCGAAACCCGACAGGACTATAAAGATACCAGG
CGTTTCCCCCTGGAAGCTCCCTCGTGCGCTCTCCTGTTCCGACCCTGCCGCTTACCGGATACCTGTCCGC
CTTTCTCCCTTCGGGAAGCGTGGCGCTTTCTCAATGCTCACGCTGTAGGTATCTCAGTTCGGTGTAGGTC
GTTCGCTCCAAGCTGGGCTGTGTGCACGAACCCCCCGTTCAGCCCGACCGCTGCGCCTTATCCGGTAACT
ATCGTCTTGAGTCCAACCCGGTAAGACACGACTTATCGCCACTGGCAGCAGCCACTGGTAACAGGATTAG
CAGAGCGAGGTATGTAGGCGGTGCTACAGAGTTCTTGAAGTGGTGGCCTAACTACGGCTACACTAGAAGG
ACAGTATTTGGTATCTGCGCTCTGCTGAAGCCAGTTACCTTCGGAAAAAGAGTTGGTAGCTCTTGATCCG
GCAAACAAACCACCGCTGGTAGCGGTGGTTTTTTTGTTTGCAAGCAGCAGATTACGCGCAGAAAAAAAGG
ATCTCAAGAAGATCCTTTGATCTTTTCTACGGGGTCTGACGCTCAGTGGAACGAAAACTCACGTTAAGGG
ATTTTGGTCATGAGATTATCAAAAAGGATCTTCACCTAGATCCTTTTAAATTAAAAATGAAGTTTTAAAT
CAATCTAAAGTATATATGAGTAAACTTGGTCTGACAGTTACCAATGCTTAATCAGTGAGGCACCTATCTC
AGCGATCTGTCTATTTCGTTCATCCATAGTTGCCTGACTCCCCGTCGTGTAGATAACTACGATACGGGAG
GGCTTACCATCTGGCCCCAGTGCTGCAATGATACCGCGAGACCCACGCTCACCGGCTCCAGATTTATCAG
CAATAAACCAGCCAGCCGGAAGGGCCGAGCGCAGAAGTGGTCCTGCAACTTTATCCGCCTCCATCCAGTC
TATTAATTGTTGCCGGGAAGCTAGAGTAAGTAGTTCGCCAGTTAATAGTT
Features (pLannotate 1.2.2; 19 found; start..end, strand, type, name):
    569..673     -  promoter       AmpR promoter: bla
    744..788     -  misc_feature   bom (fragment): basis of mobility region from pBR322
    927..2105    +  promoter       EF-1α promoter: strong constitutive promoter for human elongation factor EF-1α
   2170..2670    +  CDS            avrXa10 (fragment): AVX10_XANOO - Experimental evidence at protein level: Swiss-Prot protein existence level 1. Avirulence protein. Induces the hypersensitive response (HR)in rice plants carrying the resistance gene Xa10. Activity depends on the presence of the core repeat domains; replacement with repeat domains from other proteins (AvrBs3 of X.euvesicatoria (AC P14727) or AvrXa7 of this organism) does not elicit the HR. Probably acts as a transcription factor in its host plant (rice) to induce plant resistance or disease. From Xanthomonas oryzae pv. oryzae.
   2665..2949    +  CDS            avrBs3 (fragment): AVRB3_XANEU - Experimental evidence at protein level: Swiss-Prot protein existence level 1. Avirulence protein. Acts as a transcription factor in C.annuum plants. In susceptible plants lacking the Bs3 resistance gene induces expression of a number of genes, including genes homologous to a family of auxin-induced genes, alpha-expansin genes, pectate lyase, anthocyanidin glucoside rhamnosyl transferase and at least one transcription factor, UPA20. Their expression leads to plant hypertrophy in mesophyll cells, probably mainly mediated by UPA20 (PubMed:17962565). In resistant plants induces the h
   3397..3767    +  CDS            RelA (p65) AD (fragment): transcriptional activation domain of human RelA, also known as p65 (O'Shea and Perkins, 2008)
   3776..3894    +  polyA_signal   SV40 poly(A) signal: SV40 polyadenylation signal
   3925..4254    +  promoter       SV40 promoter: SV40 enhancer and early promoter
   4264..4863    +  CDS            PuroR: puromycin N-acetyltransferase; pac from Streptomyces; confers resistance to puromycin
   4925..4966    +  CDS            V5 tag: epitope tag from simian virus 5
   5022..5229    +  polyA_signal   bGH poly(A) signal: bovine growth hormone polyadenylation signal
   5250..5271    +  promoter       SV40 promoter (fragment): SV40 enhancer and early promoter
   5276..5292    +  misc_feature   MCS (fragment): pBluescript multiple cloning site
   5341..5357    -  protein_bind   lac operator: The lac repressor binds to the lac operator to inhibit transcription in E. coli. This inhibition can be relieved by adding lactose or isopropyl-β-D-thiogalactopyranoside (IPTG). lac repressor encoded by lacI
   5365..5395    -  promoter       lac promoter: promoter for the E. coli lac operon
   5410..5431    -  protein_bind   CAP binding site: CAP binding activates transcription in the presence of cAMP. E. coli catabolite activator protein
   5444..5536    -  CDS            lacI (fragment): lac repressor; lacI; The lac repressor binds to the lac operator to inhibit transcription in E. coli. This inhibition can be relieved by adding lactose or isopropyl-β-D-thiogalactopyranoside (IPTG).
   5719..6307    -  rep_origin     ori: high-copy-number ColE1/pMB1/pBR322/pUC origin of replication
   6478..568     -  CDS            AmpR (across the origin): β-lactamase; bla; confers resistance to ampicillin, carbenicillin, and related antibiotics
