[The description below was written by a language model from this plasmid's Addgene catalogue record and pLannotate feature annotations shown in this document.]
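Description:
MLM2583 is a 6,770-bp mammalian expression plasmid that serves as a recipient backbone for building TALE transcriptional activators. The parental backbone is recorded as unknown (made in the depositing lab). The plasmid is propagated in E. coli using a high-copy ColE1/pUC-type origin and ampicillin resistance (bla with its own promoter). Remnants of lac regulatory elements and a pBR322 bom fragment are also annotated.

The payload is an open reading frame driven by the strong constitutive human EF-1α promoter. According to the depositor's coordinates, a start codon is followed by a nuclear localization signal and the TALE N-terminal region. Next come the C-terminal "0.5" half repeat, the TALE C-terminal region, and the NF-κB p65 (RelA) activation domain, with an SV40 polyadenylation signal ending the unit. The automated annotation agrees with this layout, matching the TALE-derived segments to Xanthomonas AvrXa10 and AvrBs3 homologues and part of the p65 segment to the RelA activation domain. The half repeat carries the HD repeat-variable diresidue, which specifies cytosine, so this version suits target sites whose final base is C. The full array of DNA-binding repeats is not present. The small gap between the N-terminal region and the half repeat is presumably where a custom repeat array is inserted, although the record does not state the cloning method.

A separate cassette places a puromycin N-acetyltransferase gene under the SV40 early promoter, allowing puromycin selection of transfected mammalian cells. A V5 tag sequence and a bGH poly(A) signal are annotated downstream of it. Once completed with a repeat array, the construct is used to direct p65-mediated activation of chosen endogenous human genes.
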