Addgene plasmid #43889: MLM2583
Purpose: Activation Domain: NF-kB; RVD of C-terminal 0.5 TALE repeat: HD (binds C)
Depositing lab: Keith Joung. Depositing organization: Massachusetts General Hospital. Publication: Robust, synergistic regulation of human gene expression using TALE activators. Maeder ML, Linder SJ, Reyon D, Angstman JF, Fu Y, Sander JD, Joung JK. Nat Methods. 2013 Feb 10. doi: 10.1038/nmeth.2366. PubMed 23396285.
Backbone
  Vector backbone: unknown
  Backbone manufacturer: Joung lab
  Vector type: TALE Transcriptional Activator Expression Vector
Growth in bacteria
  Bacterial resistance: Ampicillin, 100 μg/mL
  Growth temperature: 37°C
  Growth strain: XL1 Blue
  Copy number: Unknown
Gene/Insert
  Gene/Insert name: TALE-activator p65 backbone (alt name: RVD of C-terminal 0.5 TALE repeat: HD (binds C))
  Promoter: EF1alpha
  Cloning method: Unknown
  Sequencing primers: 5′ OMM718 (5’-ATGACGCAGTTCGGGATGAG-3’); 3′ OSQT38 (5’-TTCGGGAATACGGCGATTG-3’)
Terms and licenses: Academic/Nonprofit Terms; Industry Terms: Not Available to Industry
Depositor comments: Location of plasmid features: EF1a = 922-2106 start codon = 2119-2121 NLS = 2122-2165 N-term = 2166-2577 0.5 domain = 2592-2658 C-term = 2665-2949 p65 = 2959-3768 pA = 3775-3894
How to cite: MLM2583 was a gift from Keith Joung (Addgene plasmid # 43889 ; http://n2t.net/addgene:43889 ; RRID:Addgene_43889)
