>Addgene plasmid #43889 | MLM2583 | addgene partial sequence | sequence record 60208 | EF1a-F 5'-TCAAGCCTCAGACAGTGGTTC-3'
TGTCGTGAAGCGGCCGCCACCATGGCCCCCAAGAAGAAGAGGAAGGTGGGCATTCACCGCGGGGTACCTA
TGGTGGACTTGAGGACACTCGGTTATTCGCAACAGCAACAGGAGAAAATCAAGCCTAAGGTCAGGAGCAC
CGTCGCGCAACACCACGAGGCGCTTGTGGGGCATGGCTTCACTCATGCGCATATTGTCGCGCTTTCACAG
CACCCTGCGGCGCTTGGGACGGTGGCTGTCAAATACCAAGATATGATTGCGGCCCTGCCCGAAGCCACGC
ACGAGGCAATTGTAGGGGTCGGTAAACAGTGGTCGGGAGCGCGAGCACTTGAGGCGCTGCTGACTGTGGC
GGGTGAGCTTAGGGGGCCTCCGCTCCAGCTCGACACCGGGCAGCTGCTGAAGATCGCGAAGAGAGGGGGA
GTAACAGCGGTAGAGGCAGTGCACGCCTGGCGCAATGCGCTCACCGGGGCCCCCTTGAACAGAGACGATC
TAGAGCTAGACGTCTCGCTGACACCCGAACAGGTGGTCGCCATTGCTTCCCACGACGGAGGACGGCCAGC
CTTGGAGAGCATTGTGGCCCAGCTGTCCAGGCCGGACCCTGCCCTGGCCGCGTTAACCAACGACCACCTC
GTCGCCTTGGCCTGCCTCGGCGGACGTCCTGCGCTGGATGCAGTGAAAAAGGGATTGCCGCACGCGCCGG
CCTTGATCAAAAGAACCAATCGCCGTATTCCCGAACGCACATCCCATCGCGTTGCCGACCACGCGCAAGT
GGTTCGCGTGCTGGGTTTTTTCCAGTGCCACTCCCACCC
