>Addgene plasmid #43889 | MLM2583 | addgene partial sequence | sequence record 60230 | pBabe3 5'-ACCCTAACTGACACACATTCC-3'
CATTGATGAGTTTGGACAAACCACAACTAGAATGCAGTGAAAAAAATGCTTTATTTGTGAAATTTGTGAT
GCTATTGCTTTATTTGTAACCATTATAAGCTGCAATAAACAATTAATTAAGAGCTGATCTGACTCAGCAG
GGCTGAGAAGTCCATGTCCGCAATGGAGGAGAAGTCTTCATCTCCTGAAAGGAGGCCATTGGGGAGCCCC
GGGGCCCCCAGTGGAGCAGGAGCTGGGTCGGGGGGCCTCTGGGCCCCTGTCACTAGGCGAGTTATAGCCT
CAGGGTACTCCATCAGCATGGGCTCAGTTGTGTGGGGGGCCACAGGTATGCCCTGGTTCAGCAGCTGCTG
AAACTCGGAGTTATCGACGGATGCCAGGTCTGTGAACACAGCTGGGTCTGTGCTGTTGCCAAGCAAGGCC
CCCAGGTCTTCATCATCAAACTGCAGCTGCAGCAGGGCCTCTGACAGCGTTCCTTCCCCAGCCTGGGTGG
GCTTGGGGGCAGGTGGGGCCACAGCCTGAGGAGGGCCTGGGGCTAGGACTGGGACAGGGGCTGGGGCCTG
GGCCAGAGCTGATACCATGGCTGGAGCAGGGGCAGGGGCTGGAGCCTGGGGCAGGACTTGGGGAGGGGCC
GGGGCCAAGGCCGAGGCCTGGCTGATCTGCCCAGAAGGAAACACCATGGTGGGAAACTCATCATAGTTGA
TGGTGCTCAGGGATGACGTAAAGGGATAGGGCTGGGGTGCTGGCTTGGGGACAGAAGCTGAGCTGCGGGA
AGGCACAGCAATGCGTC
